>Addgene plasmid #17054 | ZE20 wnt8 pBand1-2 | addgene partial sequence | sequence record 22865 | SP6 5'-ATTTAGGTGACACTATAG-3'
GAGCTCTCCATATGGTCGACCTGCAGGCGGCCGCGAATTCACTAGTGATTTGGCAAACAAGAAAAAGTGC
AGGTATTCTTCGAATAAAACAGTTTTATGCGTGTTTTATTTTGGTCCTCGAGGTCTACGCCTGTTATGAC
CATGGCTTCCGTGTCTGCGGGTGCAGACGTGTTTGACAGTGACCTGGGAGCAGTTCTCGCACTTTACAGT
GCAGCACCAATGAAACTTGCAGTTGCAGCTGCTAACGACCTCCGTGCGCCTTTCCTCCACCCGCAGACCG
CACTCATGGCACAATCTGCGGCAGCTTCGCCTTTCCCATTGAGACAGACTTTCCCCGTTTTGCACGCACT
CCCGACCCTCTGTGCCAGGAAGTCCAAGGCTCAGGTTTTTGGCACAATAATCCGGCGAATCCTCTAGATA
TATGAGCTCTGTTCGGGCGATGGAGCCGAATGCGTCTGTCATGGTCACGCGGTTGTCTGCGCTGTTGCCT
GCGCGCATTCGTCTTTTGTCCATCTCGAGTTTCTGGGCCTGATCGTGCTTCACTTTCAGGTAATTGCCAA
TCTCACGGAAGTCAGCCAGTTGCATCCAACATGTCTG
