[The description below was written by a language model from this plasmid's Addgene catalogue record.]
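Description:
ZE20 wnt8 pBand1-2 is a bacterial cloning and in vitro transcription plasmid built on the commercial pGEM-T Easy backbone (about 3 kb without insert). It is propagated in E. coli under ampicillin selection; the record lists the copy number as unknown. pGEM-T Easy is a general-purpose vector for capturing PCR products, with the cloning site flanked by opposing T7 and SP6 bacteriophage RNA polymerase promoters. These two promoters also serve as the sequencing primer sites listed for this plasmid.

The insert is an RT-PCR product from the zebrafish (Danio rerio) wnt8 locus, annotated as wnt8a. The depositor describes it as an "orf1/2 hybrid transcript", meaning a fragment amplified from a transcript that combines the first and second open reading frames. This fits the associated study, which reported that zebrafish wnt8 produces a bicistronic transcript encoding two Wnt8 proteins and is needed for mesoderm and neurectoderm patterning. The record does not give the insert size or exact boundaries, and no feature table is provided. The cloning method is entered as restriction enzyme, although the comments simply say the RT-PCR product was ligated into the vector.

According to the depositor's notes on orientation, T7 polymerase yields sense RNA and SP6 polymerase yields antisense RNA. There is no eukaryotic promoter, tag or reporter recorded, so the plasmid is a template for run-off transcription rather than an expression vector. Antisense transcripts of this kind are typically used as riboprobes, for example for in situ hybridization, with sense RNA as a control, though the record does not state a specific application.
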