Addgene plasmid #17054: ZE20 wnt8 pBand1-2
Depositing lab: Randall Moon. Depositing organization: University of Washington. Publication: Zebrafish wnt8 encodes two wnt8 proteins on a bicistronic transcript and is required for mesoderm and neurectoderm patterning. Lekven AC, Thorpe CJ, Waxman JS, Moon RT. Dev Cell. 2001 Jul;1(1):103-14. doi: 10.1016/s1534-5807(01)00007-7. PubMed 11703928.
Backbone
  Vector backbone: pGemT easy
  Backbone manufacturer: Promega
  Backbone size w/o insert (bp): 3000
Growth in bacteria
  Bacterial resistance: Ampicillin, 100 μg/mL
  Growth temperature: 37°C
  Growth strain: DH5alpha
  Copy number: Unknown
Gene/Insert
  Gene/Insert name: wnt8 pBand1-2 (alt name: wnt8)
  Species: D. rerio (zebrafish)
  Entrez Gene: wnt8a (a.k.a. wnt-8, wnt8, wnt8.1, wu:fa20e02, wu:fe05d07)
  Cloning method: Restriction Enzyme
  Sequencing primers: 5′ T7; 3′ SP6
Terms and licenses: Academic/Nonprofit Terms; Industry Terms: Not Available to Industry
Depositor comments: RT PCR product ligated into vector orf1/2 hybrid transcript. For sense: transcribe with T7 polymerase. For antisense: transcribe with SP6 polymerase. Plasmid History: Species of Sequence Origin: Zebrafish. Reference: Lekven, Dev Cell, 2001.
How to cite: ZE20 wnt8 pBand1-2 was a gift from Randall Moon (Addgene plasmid # 17054 ; http://n2t.net/addgene:17054 ; RRID:Addgene_17054)
